Addgene plasmid #144257: TFORF2888
Purpose: Lentiviral vector for overexpressing transcription factor ORFs with unique 24-bp barcodes. Barcodes facilitate identification of transcription factors in pooled screens.
Depositing lab: Feng Zhang. Depositing organization: Broad Institute. Publication: A transcription factor atlas of directed differentiation. Joung J, Ma S, Tay T, Geiger-Schuller KR, Kirchgatterer PC, Verdine VK, Guo B, Arias-Garcia MA, Allen WE, Singh A, Kuksenko O, Abudayyeh OO, Gootenberg JS, Fu Z, Macrae RK, Buenrostro JD, Regev A, Zhang F. Cell. 2023 Jan 5;186(1):209-229.e26. doi: 10.1016/j.cell.2022.11.026. PubMed 36608654.
Backbone
  Vector backbone: pLX_TRC317
  Backbone manufacturer: Broad Institute Genetic Perturbation Platform
  Backbone size w/o insert (bp): 8264
  Vector type: Mammalian Expression, Lentiviral
  Selectable markers: Puromycin
Growth in bacteria
  Bacterial resistance: Ampicillin, 100 μg/mL
  Growth temperature: 37°C
  Growth strain: NEB Stable
  Copy number: High Copy
Gene/Insert
  Gene/Insert name: BRPF1
  Species: H. sapiens (human)
  Insert size (bp): 3461
  Entrez Gene: BRPF1 (a.k.a. BR140, IDDDFP)
  Promoter: EF1a
  Cloning method: Unknown
  Sequencing primers: 5′ GGGTGGAGACTGAAGTTAGGCCAG; 3′ CACATAGCGTAAAAGGAGCAACATAG
Terms and licenses: Academic/Nonprofit Terms; Industry Terms: Not Available to Industry
Depositor comments: NM_001319049,ENST00000433861 . The transcription factor ORF portion of this plasmid was synthesized by Genewiz. Please test multiple small colonies in case of plasmid recombination. To make this collection available in a timely manner, a portion of this collection was not fully sequenced by Addgene. If an Addgene verified full plasmid sequence is not available, please contact us prior to placing an order to request the full sequence.
How to cite: TFORF2888 was a gift from Feng Zhang (Addgene plasmid # 144257 ; http://n2t.net/addgene:144257 ; RRID:Addgene_144257)
