[The description below was written by a language model from this plasmid's Addgene catalogue record and pLannotate feature annotations shown in this document.]
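Description:
TFORF2888 is a third-generation-style, self-inactivating lentiviral expression plasmid built on the pLX_TRC317 backbone. It belongs to a barcoded library of human transcription factor open reading frames, and this member carries human BRPF1 (also known as BR140). The sequenced plasmid is about 11.7 kb. It is propagated in E. coli through a high-copy ColE1/pUC-type origin with ampicillin resistance (AmpR), and the backbone also contains an f1 origin plus remnants of a lac/lacZα cloning region flanked by T7 and T3 promoters. The depositor warns that the plasmid can recombine in bacteria, as is common for LTR-containing vectors, and advises screening several colonies.

The viral genome is transcribed from an RSV promoter fused to a truncated HIV-1 5' LTR. It includes the Ψ packaging signal with a gag fragment, the Rev response element, a cPPT/CTS, a WPRE, and a ΔU3 3' LTR followed by an SV40 polyadenylation signal. Between the LTRs are two expression units. An SV40 early promoter drives puromycin N-acetyltransferase for selection of transduced mammalian cells, and a strong constitutive EF-1α promoter drives the BRPF1 ORF, annotated over roughly 3.4 kb, with the WPRE downstream to enhance transcript expression.

According to the record, each ORF in the collection is paired with a unique 24-bp barcode. The feature table does not annotate the barcode, so its position is not stated. A short U6 promoter fragment detected just after the ORF is probably a residual or primer-binding sequence rather than a functional Pol III unit. The construct is intended for lentiviral overexpression of BRPF1, either individually or in pooled screens such as directed differentiation studies, where barcode sequencing identifies which factor each cell received.
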