Features (pLannotate 1.2.2; 31 found; start..end, strand, type, name):
      5..231     +  promoter       RSV promoter: Rous sarcoma virus enhancer/promoter
    232..412     +  LTR            5' LTR (truncated): truncated 5' long terminal repeat (LTR) from HIV-1
    459..584     +  misc_feature   HIV-1 Ψ: packaging signal of human immunodeficiency virus type 1
    568..931     +  CDS            HIV-1 gag (fragment): gag protein from human immunodeficiency virus 1; gag
   1077..1310    +  misc_feature   RRE: The Rev response element (RRE) of HIV-1 allows for Rev-dependent mRNA export from the nucleus to the cytoplasm.
   1687..1713    +  CDS            Rev (fragment): human immunodeficiency virus 1 (HIV-1) Rev protein; rev; enhances nuclear export of unspliced and incompletely spliced viral mRNAs
   1720..1743    +  promoter       SV40 promoter (fragment): SV40 early promoter
   1744..1815    +  promoter       SV40 promoter (fragment): SV40 enhancer and early promoter
   1839..1974    +  rep_origin     SV40 ori: SV40 origin of replication
   2020..2616    +  CDS            PuroR (fragment): puromycin N-acetyltransferase; pac from Streptomyces; confers resistance to puromycin
   2665..2782    +  misc_feature   cPPT/CTS: central polypurine tract and central termination sequence of HIV-1
   2847..2913    +  CDS            small t antigen (fragment): SV40 (simian virus 40) small t antigen
   2920..4098    +  promoter       EF-1α promoter: strong constitutive promoter for human elongation factor EF-1α
   4115..7471    +  CDS            BRPF1 (fragment): BRPF1_HUMAN - Also known as BR140 From Homo sapiens (Human).
   7487..7540    +  promoter       U6 promoter (fragment): RNA polymerase III promoter for human U6 snRNA
   7582..8170    +  misc_feature   WPRE: woodchuck hepatitis virus posttranscriptional regulatory element
   8221..8240    +  misc_feature   cPPT/CTS (fragment): central polypurine tract and central termination sequence of HIV-1
   8242..8475    +  LTR            3' LTR (ΔU3): self-inactivating 3' long terminal repeat (LTR) from HIV-1
   8553..8674    +  polyA_signal   SV40 poly(A) signal: SV40 polyadenylation signal
   8714..8849    +  rep_origin     SV40 ori: SV40 origin of replication
   8870..8888    -  promoter       T7 promoter: promoter for bacteriophage T7 RNA polymerase
   8896..9051    +  CDS            lacZα (fragment): LacZα fragment of β-galactosidase; lacZ fragment
   9056..9484    +  rep_origin     f1 ori (sequence partly withheld): f1 bacteriophage origin of replication; arrow indicates direction of (+) strand synthesis
   9537..9641    +  promoter       AmpR promoter: bla
   9642..10502   +  CDS            AmpR: β-lactamase; bla; confers resistance to ampicillin, carbenicillin, and related antibiotics
  10673..11261   +  rep_origin     ori: high-copy-number ColE1/pMB1/pBR322/pUC origin of replication
  11444..11536   +  CDS            lacI (fragment): lac repressor; lacI; The lac repressor binds to the lac operator to inhibit transcription in E. coli. This inhibition can be relieved by adding lactose or isopropyl-β-D-thiogalactopyranoside (IPTG).
  11549..11570   +  protein_bind   CAP binding site: CAP binding activates transcription in the presence of cAMP. E. coli catabolite activator protein
  11585..11615   +  promoter       lac promoter: promoter for the E. coli lac operon
  11619..11641   +  protein_bind   lac operator (fragment): The lac repressor binds to the lac operator to inhibit transcription in E. coli. This inhibition can be relieved by adding lactose or isopropyl-β-D-thiogalactopyranoside (IPTG). lac repressor encoded by lacI
  11684..11702   +  promoter       T3 promoter: promoter for bacteriophage T3 RNA polymerase
>Addgene plasmid #144257 | TFORF2888 | addgene full sequence | sequence record 404131 | Addgene NGS Result
TTAATGTAGTCTTATGCAATACTCTTGTAGTCTTGCAACATGGTAACGATGAGTTAGCAACATGCCTTAC
AAGGAGAGAAAAAGCACCGTGCATGCCGATTGGTGGAAGTAAGGTGGTACGATCGTGCCTTATTAGGAAG
GCAACAGACGGGTCTGACATGGATTGGACGAACCACTGAATTGCCGCATTGCAGAGATATTGTATTTAAG
TGCCTAGCTCGATACATAAACGGGTCTCTCTGGTTAGACCAGATCTGAGCCTGGGAGCTCTCTGGCTAAC
TAGGGAACCCACTGCTTAAGCCTCAATAAAGCTTGCCTTGAGTGCTTCAAGTAGTGTGTGCCCGTCTGTT
GTGTGACTCTGGTAACTAGAGATCCCTCAGACCCTTTTAGTCAGTGTGGAAAATCTCTAGCAGTGGCGCC
CGAACAGGGACTTGAAAGCGAAAGGGAAACCAGAGGAGCTCTCTCGACGCAGGACTCGGCTTGCTGAAGC
GCGCACGGCAAGAGGCGAGGGGCGGCGACTGGTGAGTACGCCAAAAATTTTGACTAGCGGAGGCTAGAAG
GAGAGAGATGGGTGCGAGAGCGTCAGTATTAAGCGGGGGAGAATTAGATCGCGATGGGAAAAAATTCGGT
TAAGGCCAGGGGGAAAGAAAAAATATAAATTAAAACATATAGTATGGGCAAGCAGGGAGCTAGAACGATT
CGCAGTTAATCCTGGCCTGTTAGAAACATCAGAAGGCTGTAGACAAATACTGGGACAGCTACAACCATCC
CTTCAGACAGGATCAGAAGAACTTAGATCATTATATAATACAGTAGCAACCCTCTATTGTGTGCATCAAA
GGATAGAGATAAAAGACACCAAGGAAGCTTTAGACAAGATAGAGGAAGAGCAAAACAAAAGTAAGACCAC
CGCACAGCAAGCGGCCGCTGATCTTCAGACCTGGAGGAGGAGATATGAGGGACAATTGGAGAAGTGAATT
ATATAAATATAAAGTAGTAAAAATTGAACCATTAGGAGTAGCACCCACCAAGGCAAAGAGAAGAGTGGTG
CAGAGAGAAAAAAGAGCAGTGGGAATAGGAGCTTTGTTCCTTGGGTTCTTGGGAGCAGCAGGAAGCACTA
TGGGCGCAGCGTCAATGACGCTGACGGTACAGGCCAGACAATTATTGTCTGGTATAGTGCAGCAGCAGAA
CAATTTGCTGAGGGCTATTGAGGCGCAACAGCATCTGTTGCAACTCACAGTCTGGGGCATCAAGCAGCTC
CAGGCAAGAATCCTGGCTGTGGAAAGATACCTAAAGGATCAACAGCTCCTGGGGATTTGGGGTTGCTCTG
GAAAACTCATTTGCACCACTGCTGTGCCTTGGAATGCTAGTTGGAGTAATAAATCTCTGGAACAGATTTG
GAATCACACGACCTGGATGGAGTGGGACAGAGAAATTAACAATTACACAAGCTTAATACACTCCTTAATT
GAAGAATCGCAAAACCAGCAAGAAAAGAATGAACAAGAATTATTGGAATTAGATAAATGGGCAAGTTTGT
GGAATTGGTTTAACATAACAAATTGGCTGTGGTATATAAAATTATTCATAATGATAGTAGGAGGCTTGGT
AGGTTTAAGAATAGTTTTTGCTGTACTTTCTATAGTGAATAGAGTTAGGCAGGGATATTCACCATTATCG
TTTCAGACCCACCTCCCAACCCCGAGGGGACCCATGCATTGCATCTCAATTAGTCAGCAACCAGGTGTGG
AAAGTCCCCAGGCTCCCCAGCAGGCAGAAGTATGCAAAGCATGCGTCTCAATTAGTCAGCAACCATAGTC
CCGCCCCTAACTCCGCCCATCCCGCCCCTAACTCCGCCCAGTTCCGCCCATTCTCCGCCCCATGGCTGAC
TAATTTTTTTTATTTATGCAGAGGCCGAGGCCGCCTCGGCCTCTGAGCTATTCCAGAAGTAGTGAGGAGG
CTTTTTTGGAGGCCTAGGCTTTTGCAAAAAGCTTTCTAGAGGTACCACCGGAGCTTACCATGACCGAGTA
CAAGCCCACGGTGCGCCTCGCCACCCGCGACGACGTCCCCAGGGCCGTACGCACCCTCGCCGCCGCGTTC
GCCGACTACCCCGCCACGCGCCACACCGTCGATCCGGACCGCCACATCGAGCGGGTCACCGAGCTGCAAG
AACTCTTCCTCACGCGCGTCGGGCTCGACATCGGCAAGGTGTGGGTCGCGGACGACGGCGCCGCCGTGGC
GGTCTGGACCACGCCGGAGAGCGTCGAAGCGGGGGCGGTGTTCGCCGAGATCGGCCCGCGCATGGCCGAG
TTGAGCGGTTCCCGGCTGGCCGCGCAGCAACAGATGGAAGGCCTCCTGGCGCCGCACCGGCCCAAGGAGC
CCGCGTGGTTCCTGGCCACCGTCGGCGTCTCGCCCGACCACCAGGGCAAGGGTCTGGGCAGCGCCGTCGT
GCTCCCCGGAGTGGAGGCGGCCGAGCGCGCCGGGGTGCCCGCCTTCCTGGAGACCTCCGCGCCCCGCAAC
CTCCCCTTCTACGAGCGGCTCGGCTTCACCGTCACCGCCGACGTCGAGGTGCCCGAAGGACCGCGCACCT
GGTGCATGACCCGCAAGCCCGGTGCCAGTTAACGAATTCTAGATCTTGAGACAAATGGCAGTATTCATCC
ACAATTTTAAAAGAAAAGGGGGGATTGGGGGGTACAGTGCAGGGGAAAGAATAGTAGACATAATAGCAAC
AGACATACAAACTAAAGAATTACAAAAACAAATTACAAAAATTCAAAATTTTCGGGTTTATTACAGGGAC
AGCAGAGATCCACTTTGGCGCCGGCTCGAGGCCTGCAGGTGCAAAGATGGATAAAGTTTTAAACAGAGAG
GAATCTTTGCAGCTAATGGACCTTCTAGGTCTTGAAAGGAGTGGGAATTGGCTCCGGTGCCCGTCAGTGG
GCAGAGCGCACATCGCCCACAGTCCCCGAGAAGTTGGGGGGAGGGGTCGGCAATTGAACCGGTGCCTAGA
GAAGGTGGCGCGGGGTAAACTGGGAAAGTGATGTCGTGTACTGGCTCCGCCTTTTTCCCGAGGGTGGGGG
AGAACCGTATATAAGTGCAGTAGTCGCCGTGAACGTTCTTTTTCGCAACGGGTTTGCCGCCAGAACACAG
GTAAGTGCCGTGTGTGGTTCCCGCGGGCCTGGCCTCTTTACGGGTTATGGCCCTTGCGTGCCTTGAATTA
CTTCCACCTGGCTGCAGTACGTGATTCTTGATCCCGAGCTTCGGGTTGGAAGTGGGTGGGAGAGTTCGAG
GCCTTGCGCTTAAGGAGCCCCTTCGCCTCGTGCTTGAGTTGAGGCCTGGCCTGGGCGCTGGGGCCGCCGC
GTGCGAATCTGGTGGCACCTTCGCGCCTGTCTCGCTGCTTTCGATAAGTCTCTAGCCATTTAAAATTTTT
GATGACCTGCTGCGACGCTTTTTTTCTGGCAAGATAGTCTTGTAAATGCGGGCCAAGATCTGCACACTGG
TATTTCGGTTTTTGGGGCCGCGGGCGGCGACGGGGCCCGTGCGTCCCAGCGCACATGTTCGGCGAGGCGG
GGCCTGCGAGCGCGGCCACCGAGAATCGGACGGGGGTAGTCTCAAGCTGGCCGGCCTGCTCTGGTGCCTG
GCCTCGCGCCGCCGTGTATCGCCCCGCCCTGGGCGGCAAGGCTGGCCCGGTCGGCACCAGTTGCGTGAGC
GGAAAGATGGCCGCTTCCCGGCCCTGCTGCAGGGAGCTCAAAATGGAGGACGCGGCGCTCGGGAGAGCGG
GCGGGTGAGTCACCCACACAAAGGAAAAGGGCCTTTCCGTCCTCAGCCGTCGCTTCATGTGACTCCACGG
AGTACCGGGCGCCGTCCAGGCACCTCGATTAGTTCTCGAGCTTTTGGAGTACGTCGTCTTTAGGTTGGGG
GGAGGGGTTTTATGCGATGGAGTTTCCCCACACTGAGTGGGTGGAGACTGAAGTTAGGCCAGCTTGGCAC
TTGATGTAATTCTCCTTGGAATTTGCCCTTTTTGAGTTTGGATCTTGGTTCATTCTCAAGCCTCAGACAG
TGGTTCAAAGTTTTTTTCTTCCATTTCAGGTGTCGTGAGGCTAGCACCGCCACCATGGGGGTGGACTTTG
ATGTGAAGACTTTCTGCCACAACTTGCGGGCGACTAAGCCACCATACGAGTGCCCGGTGGAGACCTGCCG
AAAGGTCTACAAGAGTTACAGTGGTATTGAGTACCACCTGTACCACTATGACCACGACAACCCACCACCC
CCACAACAAACTCCACTCCGCAAGCACAAGAAAAAGGGGCGCCAGTCACGCCCAGCCAACAAGCAGTCAC
CCAGCCCCTCAGAGGTCTCACAGTCACCAGGCCGTGAGGTGATGAGCTATGCACAGGCCCAGCGCATGGT
GGAGGTGGACTTGCATGGCCGCGTCCACCGCATCAGCATCTTTGACAACCTGGATGTGGTGTCAGAGGAT
GAGGAAGCCCCCGAGGAGGCCCCTGAGAATGGCAGCAACAAGGAGAACACTGAGACACCAGCTGCTACTC
CCAAGTCAGGCAAACATAAGAACAAGGAGAAGCGCAAGGACTCCAACCATCACCACCACCACAATGTTTC
TGCGAGCACCACTCCCAAGCTGCCAGAGGTGGTCTATCGGGAGCTGGAACAGGACACCCCTGATGCCCCA
CCCCGGCCAACTTCCTATTACCGGTACATCGAGAAGTCTGCAGAGGAGCTGGACGAGGAAGTAGAGTATG
ACATGGACGAGGAGGACTACATCTGGCTGGATATCATGAATGAGCGTCGGAAGACAGAGGGTGTAAGTCC
CATCCCGCAGGAGATCTTTGAGTACCTAATGGACCGACTGGAGAAGGAGTCGTACTTTGAGAGTCATAAT
AAAGGCGACCCTAATGCGCTAGTGGACGAGGATGCTGTTTGCTGTATCTGCAATGATGGTGAGTGCCAGA
ACAGCAATGTCATCCTCTTCTGTGACATGTGCAACCTGGCCGTGCACCAGGAGTGCTACGGTGTCCCCTA
TATCCCTGAGGGCCAGTGGCTGTGCCGCCGTTGCCTGCAGTCACCCTCTCGTGCTGTGGATTGTGCCCTG
TGCCCCAACAAGGGCGGTGCCTTCAAGCAGACAGATGACGGGCGCTGGGCCCATGTGGTGTGTGCCTTGT
GGATCCCTGAGGTCTGCTTCGCCAACACGGTCTTCCTAGAGCCTATTGACAGCATTGAGCACATCCCACC
AGCTCGCTGGAAGCTCACCTGCTACATTTGCAAACAACGGGGCTCAGGGGCCTGCATCCAGTGCCACAAG
GCCAACTGTTACACAGCTTTCCATGTGACATGCGCCCAGCAGGCTGGCCTTTACATGAAGATGGAGCCTG
TGCGGGAGACAGGCGCCAACGGCACCTCTTTCAGTGTCCGCAAGACAGCCTACTGCGACATCCACACGCC
TCCAGGTTCAGCACGCCGACTGCCTGCCCTGTCCCACAGCGAGGGTGAGGAGGATGAAGATGAGGAGGAG
GATGAGGGTAAGGGCTGGAGCTCAGAGAAAGTCAAGAAGGCCAAGGCCAAGTCCCGGATCAAAATGAAGA
AGGCACGGAAGATCCTGGCAGAGAAGCGGGCAGCAGCACCTGTGGTGTCAGTGCCCTGCATCCCACCACA
CAGGCTTAGTAAAATCACCAACCGCCTGACCATCCAAAGGAAGAGCCAGTTCATGCAGAGGCTGCACAGC
TACTGGACACTGAAGCGGCAGTCACGGAATGGGGTCCCATTGCTACGTCGCCTGCAGACACACCTGCAAT
CTCAGAGGAACTGTGACCAAGTTGGGAGAGATTCTGAGGATAAGAACTGGGCCCTTAAAGAACAGCTCAA
GTCCTGGCAGCGGCTCCGGCATGACTTGGAGCGAGCTCGGCTGCTCGTGGAATTGATCCGCAAGCGGGAA
AAACTCAAAAGGGAGACGATCAAGGTTCAGCAGATTGCCATGGAGATGCAGCTGACTCCTTTCCTCATCC
TCCTTCGCAAAACCTTGGAGCAGCTCCAAGAGAAGGACACAGGCAACATCTTCAGCGAGCCGGTCCCTCT
GTCTGAGGTACCTGACTACCTAGACCACATCAAAAAGCCCATGGACTTTTTCACCATGAAGCAGAACTTG
GAGGCTTACCGCTACCTGAATTTTGATGATTTTGAGGAGGACTTCAACCTCATCGTCAGCAACTGCCTCA
AGTATAACGCCAAGGACACCATCTTCTACCGGGCAGCAGTGCGGCTTCGTGAGCAGGGTGGTGCTGTGCT
CCGCCAGGCCCGGCGCCAGGCAGAAAAAATGGGCATTGACTTTGAGACGGGCATGCATATCCCCCACAGC
CTGGCTGGAGATGAGGCCACACACCACACTGAAGATGCAGCCGAGGAAGAGCGGCTGGTCTTGCTGGAGA
ACCAGAAGCACCTGCCAGTGGAAGAACAGCTAAAGCTGCTTCTGGAGCGGCTGGACGAAGTGAATGCCAG
CAAGCAGAGTGTGGGCCGCTCACGGCGTGCAAAGATGATCAAGAAAGAGATGACGGCACTGCGGCGGAAG
CTTGCCCATCAGCGAGAGACGGGACGTGATGGCCCTGAGCGGCATGGCCCCTCGAGCCGGGGTAGTCTGA
CACCCCACCCGGCAGCCTGTGACAAGGATGGGCAGACAGATAGTGCGGCAGAGGAGAGCAGCAGCCAGGA
GACAAGCAAAGACTTACCAGCCAATGGCTTCAGCGGTGGAAACCAACCAGTGAAGAAGAGTTTCTTGGTA
TACCGTAATGACTGCAGCCTTCCCCGGAGCAGCTCAGACTCTGAGTCCAGCAGCAGTAGCAGTAGCAGCG
CTGCTTCAGACCGGACCAGCACAACGCCCTCAAAACAAGGCCGGGGCAAACCCTCCTTCTCTCGGGGCAC
TTTCCCAGAGGACAGCAGTGAGGATACCTCAGGCACTGAGAATGAGGCCTACTCCGTGGGCACTGGCCGC
GGCGTGGGCCACAGCATGGTAAGGAAGAGTCTGGGCCGGGGAGCTGGCTGGCTGTCAGAGGATGAGGACT
CCCCGCTGGATGCTCTGGACCTCGTGTGGGCCAAATGCCGAGGCTATCCATCATACCCAGCTCTGATCAT
TGATCCAAAGATGCCCCGAGAAGGTATGTTCCACCATGGGGTTCCCATCCCTGTGCCCCCACTGGAGGTG
CTGAAACTTGGGGAGCAGATGACCCAGGAAGCCCGAGAGCATCTCTACCTCGTCCTCTTCTTTGACAACA
AACGAACCTGGCAGTGGCTGCCCAGGACCAAGCTGGTTCCTCTGGGTGTGAACCAGGACCTAGACAAGGA
GAAGATGCTGGAGGGCCGCAAGTCCAACATCCGCAAGTCAGTACAGATCGCCTACCACAGGGCTCTGCAG
CACCGCAGCAAGGTGCAAGGCGAGCAGAGCAGTGAGACCAGCGATAGTGATTAGTAATGAACTAGTCCGT
AACTTGAAAGTATTTCGATTTCTTGGCTTTATATATCTTGTGGAAAGGACGATCCAGTGTGTTATGTTTC
ACGACTACGCGTTAAGTCGACAATCAACCTCTGGATTACAAAATTTGTGAAAGATTGACTGGTATTCTTA
ACTATGTTGCTCCTTTTACGCTATGTGGATACGCTGCTTTAATGCCTTTGTATCATGCTATTGCTTCCCG
TATGGCTTTCATTTTCTCCTCCTTGTATAAATCCTGGTTGCTGTCTCTTTATGAGGAGTTGTGGCCCGTT
GTCAGGCAACGTGGCGTGGTGTGCACTGTGTTTGCTGACGCAACCCCCACTGGTTGGGGCATTGCCACCA
CCTGTCAGCTCCTTTCCGGGACTTTCGCTTTCCCCCTCCCTATTGCCACGGCGGAACTCATCGCCGCCTG
CCTTGCCCGCTGCTGGACAGGGGCTCGGCTGTTGGGCACTGACAATTCCGTGGTGTTGTCGGGGAAATCA
TCGTCCTTTCCTTGGCTGCTCGCCTGTGTTGCCACCTGGATTCTGCGCGGGACGTCCTTCTGCTACGTCC
CTTCGGCCCTCAATCCAGCGGACCTTCCTTCCCGCGGCCTGCTGCCGGCTCTGCGGCCTCTTCCGCGTCT
TCGCCTTCGCCCTCAGACGAGTCGGATCTCCCTTTGGGCCGCCTCCCCGCGTCGACTTTAAGACCAATGA
CTTACAAGGCAGCTGTAGATCTTAGCCACTTTTTAAAAGAAAAGGGGGGACTGGAAGGGCTAATTCACTC
CCAACGAAGACAAGATCTGCTTTTTGCTTGTACTGGGTCTCTCTGGTTAGACCAGATCTGAGCCTGGGAG
CTCTCTGGCTAACTAGGGAACCCACTGCTTAAGCCTCAATAAAGCTTGCCTTGAGTGCTTCAAGTAGTGT
GTGCCCGTCTGTTGTGTGACTCTGGTAACTAGAGATCCCTCAGACCCTTTTAGTCAGTGTGGAAAATCTC
TAGCAGTACGTATAGTAGTTCATGTCATCTTATTATTCAGTATTTATAACTTGCAAAGAAATGAATATCA
GAGAGTGAGAGGAACTTGTTTATTGCAGCTTATAATGGTTACAAATAAAGCAATAGCATCACAAATTTCA
CAAATAAAGCATTTTTTTCACTGCATTCTAGTTGTGGTTTGTCCAAACTCATCAATGTATCTTATCATGT
CTGGCTCTAGCTATCCCGCCCCTAACTCCGCCCATCCCGCCCCTAACTCCGCCCAGTTCCGCCCATTCTC
CGCCCCATGGCTGACTAATTTTTTTTATTTATGCAGAGGCCGAGGCCGCCTCGGCCTCTGAGCTATTCCA
GAAGTAGTGAGGAGGCTTTTTTGGAGGCCTAGGGACGTACCCAATTCGCCCTATAGTGAGTCGTATTACG
CGCGCTCACTGGCCGTCGTTTTACAACGTCGTGACTGGGAAAACCCTGGCGTTACCCAACTTAATCGCCT
TGCAGCACATCCCCCTTTCGCCAGCTGGCGTAATAGCGAAGAGGCCCGCACCGATCGCCCTTCCCAACAG
TTGCGCAGCCTGAATGGCGAATGGG
[124 nt withheld, positions 9056-9179]
C
[91 nt withheld, positions 9181-9271]
A
[49 nt withheld, positions 9273-9321]
CCTTTGACGTTGGAGTCCACGTTCTTT
[37 nt withheld, positions 9349-9385]
ACCCTATCTCGGTCTATTCTTTTGATTTATAAGGGATTTTGCCGATTTCGGCCTATTGGTTAAAAAATGA
GCTGATTTAACAAAAATTTAACGCGAATTTTAACAAAATATTAACGCTTACAATTTAGGTGGCACTTTTC
GGGGAAATGTGCGCGGAACCCCTATTTGTTTATTTTTCTAAATACATTCAAATATGTATCCGCTCATGAG
ACAATAACCCTGATAAATGCTTCAATAATATTGAAAAAGGAAGAGTATGAGTATTCAACATTTCCGTGTC
GCCCTTATTCCCTTTTTTGCGGCATTTTGCCTTCCTGTTTTTGCTCACCCAGAAACGCTGGTGAAAGTAA
AAGATGCTGAAGATCAGTTGGGTGCACGAGTGGGTTACATCGAACTGGATCTCAACAGCGGTAAGATCCT
TGAGAGTTTTCGCCCCGAAGAACGTTTTCCAATGATGAGCACTTTTAAAGTTCTGCTATGTGGCGCGGTA
TTATCCCGTATTGACGCCGGGCAAGAGCAACTCGGTCGCCGCATACACTATTCTCAGAATGACTTGGTTG
AGTACTCACCAGTCACAGAAAAGCATCTTACGGATGGCATGACAGTAAGAGAATTATGCAGTGCTGCCAT
AACCATGAGTGATAACACTGCGGCCAACTTACTTCTGACAACGATCGGAGGACCGAAGGAGCTAACCGCT
TTTTTGCACAACATGGGGGATCATGTAACTCGCCTTGATCGTTGGGAACCGGAGCTGAATGAAGCCATAC
CAAACGACGAGCGTGACACCACGATGCCTGTAGCAATGGCAACAACGTTGCGCAAACTATTAACTGGCGA
ACTACTTACTCTAGCTTCCCGGCAACAATTAATAGACTGGATGGAGGCGGATAAAGTTGCAGGACCACTT
CTGCGCTCGGCCCTTCCGGCTGGCTGGTTTATTGCTGATAAATCTGGAGCCGGTGAGCGTGGGTCTCGCG
GTATCATTGCAGCACTGGGGCCAGATGGTAAGCCCTCCCGTATCGTAGTTATCTACACGACGGGGAGTCA
GGCAACTATGGATGAACGAAATAGACAGATCGCTGAGATAGGTGCCTCACTGATTAAGCATTGGTAACTG
TCAGACCAAGTTTACTCATATATACTTTAGATTGATTTAAAACTTCATTTTTAATTTAAAAGGATCTAGG
TGAAGATCCTTTTTGATAATCTCATGACCAAAATCCCTTAACGTGAGTTTTCGTTCCACTGAGCGTCAGA
CCCCGTAGAAAAGATCAAAGGATCTTCTTGAGATCCTTTTTTTCTGCGCGTAATCTGCTGCTTGCAAACA
AAAAAACCACCGCTACCAGCGGTGGTTTGTTTGCCGGATCAAGAGCTACCAACTCTTTTTCCGAAGGTAA
CTGGCTTCAGCAGAGCGCAGATACCAAATACTGTTCTTCTAGTGTAGCCGTAGTTAGGCCACCACTTCAA
GAACTCTGTAGCACCGCCTACATACCTCGCTCTGCTAATCCTGTTACCAGTGGCTGCTGCCAGTGGCGAT
AAGTCGTGTCTTACCGGGTTGGACTCAAGACGATAGTTACCGGATAAGGCGCAGCGGTCGGGCTGAACGG
GGGGTTCGTGCACACAGCCCAGCTTGGAGCGAACGACCTACACCGAACTGAGATACCTACAGCGTGAGCT
ATGAGAAAGCGCCACGCTTCCCGAAGGGAGAAAGGCGGACAGGTATCCGGTAAGCGGCAGGGTCGGAACA
GGAGAGCGCACGAGGGAGCTTCCAGGGGGAAACGCCTGGTATCTTTATAGTCCTGTCGGGTTTCGCCACC
TCTGACTTGAGCGTCGATTTTTGTGATGCTCGTCAGGGGGGCGGAGCCTATGGAAAAACGCCAGCAACGC
GGCCTTTTTACGGTTCCTGGCCTTTTGCTGGCCTTTTGCTCACATGTTCTTTCCTGCGTTATCCCCTGAT
TCTGTGGATAACCGTATTACCGCCTTTGAGTGAGCTGATACCGCTCGCCGCAGCCGAACGACCGAGCGCA
GCGAGTCAGTGAGCGAGGAAGCGGAAGAGCGCCCAATACGCAAACCGCCTCTCCCCGCGCGTTGGCCGAT
TCATTAATGCAGCTGGCACGACAGGTTTCCCGACTGGAAAGCGGGCAGTGAGCGCAACGCAATTAATGTG
AGTTAGCTCACTCATTAGGCACCCCAGGCTTTACACTTTATGCTTCCGGCTCGTATGTTGTGTGGAATTG
TGAGCGGATAACAATTTCACACAGGAAACAGCTATGACCATGATTACGCCAAGCGCGCAATTAACCCTCA
CTAAAGGGAACAAAAGCTGGAGCTGCAAGC
