>Addgene plasmid #144257 | TFORF2888 | depositor partial sequence | sequence record 284886 | Insert
ACCGCCACCATGGGGGTGGACTTTGATGTGAAGACTTTCTGCCACAACTTGCGGGCGACTAAGCCACCAT
ACGAGTGCCCGGTGGAGACCTGCCGAAAGGTCTACAAGAGTTACAGTGGTATTGAGTACCACCTGTACCA
CTATGACCACGACAACCCACCACCCCCACAACAAACTCCACTCCGCAAGCACAAGAAAAAGGGGCGCCAG
TCACGCCCAGCCAACAAGCAGTCACCCAGCCCCTCAGAGGTCTCACAGTCACCAGGCCGTGAGGTGATGA
GCTATGCACAGGCCCAGCGCATGGTGGAGGTGGACTTGCATGGCCGCGTCCACCGCATCAGCATCTTTGA
CAACCTGGATGTGGTGTCAGAGGATGAGGAAGCCCCCGAGGAGGCCCCTGAGAATGGCAGCAACAAGGAG
AACACTGAGACACCAGCTGCTACTCCCAAGTCAGGCAAACATAAGAACAAGGAGAAGCGCAAGGACTCCA
ACCATCACCACCACCACAATGTTTCTGCGAGCACCACTCCCAAGCTGCCAGAGGTGGTCTATCGGGAGCT
GGAACAGGACACCCCTGATGCCCCACCCCGGCCAACTTCCTATTACCGGTACATCGAGAAGTCTGCAGAG
GAGCTGGACGAGGAAGTAGAGTATGACATGGACGAGGAGGACTACATCTGGCTGGATATCATGAATGAGC
GTCGGAAGACAGAGGGTGTAAGTCCCATCCCGCAGGAGATCTTTGAGTACCTAATGGACCGACTGGAGAA
GGAGTCGTACTTTGAGAGTCATAATAAAGGCGACCCTAATGCGCTAGTGGACGAGGATGCTGTTTGCTGT
ATCTGCAATGATGGTGAGTGCCAGAACAGCAATGTCATCCTCTTCTGTGACATGTGCAACCTGGCCGTGC
ACCAGGAGTGCTACGGTGTCCCCTATATCCCTGAGGGCCAGTGGCTGTGCCGCCGTTGCCTGCAGTCACC
CTCTCGTGCTGTGGATTGTGCCCTGTGCCCCAACAAGGGCGGTGCCTTCAAGCAGACAGATGACGGGCGC
TGGGCCCATGTGGTGTGTGCCTTGTGGATCCCTGAGGTCTGCTTCGCCAACACGGTCTTCCTAGAGCCTA
TTGACAGCATTGAGCACATCCCACCAGCTCGCTGGAAGCTCACCTGCTACATTTGCAAACAACGGGGCTC
AGGGGCCTGCATCCAGTGCCACAAGGCCAACTGTTACACAGCTTTCCATGTGACATGCGCCCAGCAGGCT
GGCCTTTACATGAAGATGGAGCCTGTGCGGGAGACAGGCGCCAACGGCACCTCTTTCAGTGTCCGCAAGA
CAGCCTACTGCGACATCCACACGCCTCCAGGTTCAGCACGCCGACTGCCTGCCCTGTCCCACAGCGAGGG
TGAGGAGGATGAAGATGAGGAGGAGGATGAGGGTAAGGGCTGGAGCTCAGAGAAAGTCAAGAAGGCCAAG
GCCAAGTCCCGGATCAAAATGAAGAAGGCACGGAAGATCCTGGCAGAGAAGCGGGCAGCAGCACCTGTGG
TGTCAGTGCCCTGCATCCCACCACACAGGCTTAGTAAAATCACCAACCGCCTGACCATCCAAAGGAAGAG
CCAGTTCATGCAGAGGCTGCACAGCTACTGGACACTGAAGCGGCAGTCACGGAATGGGGTCCCATTGCTA
CGTCGCCTGCAGACACACCTGCAATCTCAGAGGAACTGTGACCAAGTTGGGAGAGATTCTGAGGATAAGA
ACTGGGCCCTTAAAGAACAGCTCAAGTCCTGGCAGCGGCTCCGGCATGACTTGGAGCGAGCTCGGCTGCT
CGTGGAATTGATCCGCAAGCGGGAAAAACTCAAAAGGGAGACGATCAAGGTTCAGCAGATTGCCATGGAG
ATGCAGCTGACTCCTTTCCTCATCCTCCTTCGCAAAACCTTGGAGCAGCTCCAAGAGAAGGACACAGGCA
ACATCTTCAGCGAGCCGGTCCCTCTGTCTGAGGTACCTGACTACCTAGACCACATCAAAAAGCCCATGGA
CTTTTTCACCATGAAGCAGAACTTGGAGGCTTACCGCTACCTGAATTTTGATGATTTTGAGGAGGACTTC
AACCTCATCGTCAGCAACTGCCTCAAGTATAACGCCAAGGACACCATCTTCTACCGGGCAGCAGTGCGGC
TTCGTGAGCAGGGTGGTGCTGTGCTCCGCCAGGCCCGGCGCCAGGCAGAAAAAATGGGCATTGACTTTGA
GACGGGCATGCATATCCCCCACAGCCTGGCTGGAGATGAGGCCACACACCACACTGAAGATGCAGCCGAG
GAAGAGCGGCTGGTCTTGCTGGAGAACCAGAAGCACCTGCCAGTGGAAGAACAGCTAAAGCTGCTTCTGG
AGCGGCTGGACGAAGTGAATGCCAGCAAGCAGAGTGTGGGCCGCTCACGGCGTGCAAAGATGATCAAGAA
AGAGATGACGGCACTGCGGCGGAAGCTTGCCCATCAGCGAGAGACGGGACGTGATGGCCCTGAGCGGCAT
GGCCCCTCGAGCCGGGGTAGTCTGACACCCCACCCGGCAGCCTGTGACAAGGATGGGCAGACAGATAGTG
CGGCAGAGGAGAGCAGCAGCCAGGAGACAAGCAAAGACTTACCAGCCAATGGCTTCAGCGGTGGAAACCA
ACCAGTGAAGAAGAGTTTCTTGGTATACCGTAATGACTGCAGCCTTCCCCGGAGCAGCTCAGACTCTGAG
TCCAGCAGCAGTAGCAGTAGCAGCGCTGCTTCAGACCGGACCAGCACAACGCCCTCAAAACAAGGCCGGG
GCAAACCCTCCTTCTCTCGGGGCACTTTCCCAGAGGACAGCAGTGAGGATACCTCAGGCACTGAGAATGA
GGCCTACTCCGTGGGCACTGGCCGCGGCGTGGGCCACAGCATGGTAAGGAAGAGTCTGGGCCGGGGAGCT
GGCTGGCTGTCAGAGGATGAGGACTCCCCGCTGGATGCTCTGGACCTCGTGTGGGCCAAATGCCGAGGCT
ATCCATCATACCCAGCTCTGATCATTGATCCAAAGATGCCCCGAGAAGGTATGTTCCACCATGGGGTTCC
CATCCCTGTGCCCCCACTGGAGGTGCTGAAACTTGGGGAGCAGATGACCCAGGAAGCCCGAGAGCATCTC
TACCTCGTCCTCTTCTTTGACAACAAACGAACCTGGCAGTGGCTGCCCAGGACCAAGCTGGTTCCTCTGG
GTGTGAACCAGGACCTAGACAAGGAGAAGATGCTGGAGGGCCGCAAGTCCAACATCCGCAAGTCAGTACA
GATCGCCTACCACAGGGCTCTGCAGCACCGCAGCAAGGTGCAAGGCGAGCAGAGCAGTGAGACCAGCGAT
AGTGATTAGTAATGAACTAGTCCGTAACTTGAAAGTATTTCGATTTCTTGGCTTTATATATCTTGTGGAA
AGGACGATCCAGTGTGTTATGTTTCACGACT
