>Addgene plasmid #144257 | TFORF2888 | depositor partial sequence | sequence record 284887 | Barcode
TCCAGTGTGTTATGTTTCACGACT
